>Addgene plasmid #169193 | pK27Sumo_His-SUMO-PLpro (nsp3) (SARS-CoV-2) | addgene full sequence | sequence record 333988 | Addgene NGS Result
TTTCCATAGGCTCCGCCCCCCTGACGAGCATCACAAAAATCGACGCTCAAGTCAGAGGTGGCGAAACCCG
ACAGGACTATAAAGATACCAGGCGTTTCCCCCTGGAAGCTCCCTCGTGCGCTCTCCTGTTCCGACCCTGC
CGCTTACCGGATACCTGTCCGCCTTTCTCCCTTCGGGAAGCGTGGCGCTTTCTCATAGCTCACGCTGTAG
GTATCTCAGTTCGGTGTAGGTCGTTCGCTCCAAGCTGGGCTGTGTGCACGAACCCCCCGTTCAGCCCGAC
CGCTGCGCCTTATCCGGTAACTATCGTCTTGAGTCCAACCCGGTAAGACACGACTTATCGCCACTGGCAG
CAGCCACTGGTAACAGGATTAGCAGAGCGAGGTATGTAGGCGGTGCTACAGAGTTCTTGAAGTGGTGGCC
TAACTACGGCTACACTAGAAGGACAGTATTTGGTATCTGCGCTCTGCTGAAGCCAGTTACCTTCGGAAAA
AGAGTTGGTAGCTCTTGATCCGGCAAACAAACCACCGCTGGTAGCGGTGGTTTTTTTGTTTGCAAGCAGC
AGATTACGCGCAGAAAAAAAGGATCTCAAGAAGATCCTTTGATCTTTTCTACGGGGTCTGACGCTCAGTG
GAACGAAAACTCACGTTAAGGGATTTTGGTCATGACATTAACCTATAAAAATAGGCGTATCACGAGGCCC
TTTCGTCTTCACCTCGAGAAATCATAAAAAATTTATTTGCTTTGTGAGCGGATAACAATTATAATAGATT
CAATTGTGAGCGGATAACAATTTCACACAGAATTCATTAAAGAGGAGAAATTAACCATGAGCAAGCATCA
CCATCATTCAGGCCATCACCATACCGGACACCACCATCATTCAGGCAGTCATCACCATACCGGATCGGAC
TCAGAAGTCAATCAAGAAGCTAAGCCAGAGGTCAAGCCAGAAGTCAAGCCTGAGACTCACATCAATTTAA
AGGTGTCCGATGGATCTTCAGAGATCTTCTTCAAGATCAAAAAGACCACTCCTTTAAGAAGGCTGATGGA
AGCGTTCGCTAAAAGACAGGGTAAGGAAATGGACTCCTTAAGATTCTTGTACGACGGTATTAGAATTCAA
GCTGATCAGACCCCTGAAGATTTGGACATGGAGGATAACGATATTATTGAGGCTCACAGAGAACAGATTG
GTGGCGAAGTGCGTACCATTAAAGTTTTTACCACCGTGGATAACATCAACCTGCATACCCAGGTTGTTGA
TATGAGCATGACCTATGGTCAGCAGTTTGGTCCGACCTATCTGGATGGTGCAGATGTTACCAAAATCAAA
CCGCATAATAGCCATGAAGGCAAAACCTTTTATGTGCTGCCGAATGATGATACCCTGCGTGTTGAAGCAT
TTGAGTATTATCATACCACCGATCCGAGCTTTCTGGGTCGTTATATGAGCGCACTGAATCATACCAAAAA
ATGGAAATATCCGCAGGTTAATGGTCTGACCAGCATTAAATGGGCAGATAATAACTGTTATCTGGCAACC
GCACTGCTGACACTGCAGCAGATTGAACTGAAATTTAACCCTCCGGCACTGCAGGATGCCTATTATCGTG
CACGTGCCGGTGAAGCAGCAAATTTTTGTGCACTGATTCTGGCCTATTGCAACAAAACCGTTGGTGAACT
GGGTGATGTTCGTGAAACCATGAGCTACCTGTTTCAGCATGCAAATCTGGATAGCTGTAAACGTGTTCTG
AATGTTGTTTGTAAAACCTGCGGTCAGCAGCAGACCACACTGAAAGGTGTGGAAGCAGTTATGTATATGG
GCACCCTGAGCTATGAACAGTTCAAAAAAGGTGTTCAGATTCCGTGTACCTGTGGTAAACAGGCAACCAA
ATATCTGGTTCAGCAAGAAAGCCCGTTTGTGATGATGAGTGCACCGCCTGCACAGTATGAGCTGAAACAT
GGCACCTTTACCTGTGCAAGCGAATACACCGGTAATTATCAGTGTGGCCATTATAAACACATCACCAGCA
AAGAAACCCTGTATTGTATTGATGGTGCCCTGCTGACAAAAAGCAGCGAATATAAAGGTCCGATTACCGA
CGTGTTCTATAAAGAAAATAGCTACACCACCACCATTAAATAATAATAAGCGGCCGCACATCACCATCAC
TAAGCTTAATTAGCTGAGCTTGGACTCCTGTTGATAGATCCAGTAATGACCTCAGAACTCCATCTGGATT
TGTTCAGAACGCTCGGTTGCCGCCGGGCGTTTTTTATTGGTGAGAATCCAAGCTAGCCATGAAAATAAAC
TGTCTGCTTACATAAACAGTAATACAAGGGGTGTTATGAGCCATATTCAACGGGAAACGTCTTGCTCTAG
GCCGCGATTAAATTCCAACATGGATGCTGATTTATATGGGTATAAATGGGCTCGCGATAATGTCGGGCAA
TCAGGTGCGACAATCTATCGATTGTATGGGAAGCCCGATGCGCCAGAGTTGTTTCTGAAACATGGCAAAG
GTAGCGTTGCCAATGATGTTACAGATGAGATGGTCAGACTAAACTGGCTGACGGAATTTATGCCTCTTCC
GACCATCAAGCATTTTATCCGTACTCCTGATGATGCTTGGTTACTCACGACTGCGATCCCCGGCAAAACA
GCATTCCAGGTATTAGAAGAATATCCTGATTCAGGTGAAAATATTGTTGATGCGCTGGCAGTGTTCCTGC
GCCGGTTGCATTCGATTCCTGTTTGTAATTGTCCTTTTAACAGCGATCGCGTATTTCGTCTCGCTCAGGC
GCAATCACGAATGAATAACGGTTTGGTTGATGCGAGTGATTTTGATGACGAGCGTAATGGCTGGCCTGTT
GAACAAGTCTGGAAAGAAATGCACAAACTTTTGCCATTCTCACCGGATTCAGTCGTCACTCATGGTGATT
TCTCACTTGATAACCTTATTTTTGACGAGGGGAAATTAATAGGTTGTATTGATGTTGGACGAGTCGGAAT
CGCAGACCGATACCAGGATCTTGCCATCCTATGGAACTGCCTCGGTGAGTTTTCTCCTTCATTACAGAAA
CGGCTTTTTCAAAAATATGGTATTGATAATCCTGATATGAATAAATTGCAGTTTCATTTGATGCTCGATG
AGTTTTTCTAAGAATTAATTCATGGGCAAATATTATACGCAAGGCGACAAGGTGCTGATGCCGCTGGCGA
TTCAGGTTCATCATGCCGTTTGTGATGGCTTCCATGTCGGCAGAATGCTTAATGAATTACAACAGTACTG
CGATGAGTGGCAGGGCGGGGCGTAATTTTTTTAAGGCAGTTATTGGTGCCCTTAAACGCCTGGGGTAATG
ACTCTCTAGCTTGAGGCATCAAATAAAACGAAAGGCTCAGTCGAAAGACTGGGCCTTTCGTTTTATCTGT
TGTTTGTCGGTGAACGCTCTCCTGAGTAGGACAAATCCGCCCTCTAGATTACGTGCAGTCGATGATAAGC
TGTCAAACATGAGAATTGTGCCTAATGAGTGAGCTAACTTACATTAATTGCGTTGCGCTCACTGCCCGCT
TTCCAGTCGGGAAACCTGTCGTGCCAGCTGCATTAATGAATCGGCCAACGCGCGGGGAGAGGCGGTTTGC
GTATTGGGGGCCAGGGTGGTTTTTCTTTTCACCAGTGAGACGGGCAACAGCTGATTGCCCTTCACCGCCT
GGCCCTGAGAGAGTTGCAGCAAGCGGTCCACGCTGGTTTGCCCCAGCAGGCGAAAATCCTGTTTGATGGT
GGTTAACGGCGGGATATAACATGAGCTGTCTTCGGTATCGTCGTATCCCACTACCGAGATATCCGCACCA
ACGCGCAGCCCGGACTCGGTAATGGCGCGCATTGCGCCCAGCGCCATCTGATCGTTGGCAACCAGCATCG
CAGTGGGAACGATGCCCTCATTCAGCATTTGCATGGTTTGTTGAAAACCGGACATGGCACTCCAGTCGCC
TTCCCGTTCCGCTATCGGCTGAATTTGATTGCGAGTGAGATATTTATGCCAGCCAGCCAGACGCAGACGC
GCCGAGACAGAACTTAATGGGCCCGCTAACAGCGCGATTTGCTGGTGACCCAATGCGACCAGATGCTCCA
CGCCCAGTCGCGTACCGTCTTCATGGGAGAAAATAATACTGTTGATGGGTGTCTGGTCAGAGACATCAAG
AAATAACGCCGGAACATTAGTGCAGGCAGCTTCCACAGCAATGGCATCCTGGTCATCCAGCGGATAGTTA
ATGATCAGCCCACTGACGCGTTGCGCGAGAAGATTGTGCACCGCCGCTTTACAGGCTTCGACGCCGCTTC
GTTCTACCATCGACACCACCACGCTGGCACCCAGTTGATCGGCGCGAGATTTAATCGCCGCGACAATTTG
CGACGGCGCGTGCAGGGCCAGACTGGAGGTGGCAACGCCAATCAGCAACGACTGTTTGCCCGCCAGTTGT
TGTGCCACGCGGTTGGGAATGTAATTCAGCTCCGCCATCGCCGCTTCCACTTTTTCCCGCGTTTTCGCAG
AAACGTGGCTGGCCTGGTTCACCACGCGGGAAACGGTCTGATAAGAGACACCGGCATACTCTGCGACATC
GTATAACGTTACTGGTTTCACATTCACCACCCTGAATTGACTCTCTTCCGGGCGCTATCATGCCATACCG
CGAAAGGTTTTGCACCATTCGATGGTGTCGGAATTTCGGGCAGCGTTGGGTCCTGGCCACGGGTGCGCAT
GATCTAGAGCTGCCTCGCGCGTTTCGGTGATGACGGTGAAAACCTCTGACACATGCAGCTCCCGGCATCC
GCTTACAGACAAGCTGTGACCGTCTCCGGGAGCAGACAAGCCCGTCAGGGCGCGTCAGCGGGTGTTGGCG
GGTGTCGGGGCGCAGCCATGACCCAGTCACGTAGCGATAGCGGAGTGTATACTGGCTTAACTATGCGGCA
TCAGAGCAGATTGTACTGAGAGTGCACCATATGCGGTGTGAAATACCGCACAGATGCGTAAGGAGAAAAT
ACCGCATCAGGCGCTCTTCCGCTTCCTCGCTCACTGACTCGCTGCGCTCGGTCGTTCGGCTGCGGCGAGC
GGTATCAGCTCACTCAAAGGCGGTAATACGGTTATCCACAGAATCAGGGGATAACGCAGGAAAGAACATG
TGAGCAAAAGGCCAGCAAAAGGCCAGGAACCGTAAAAAGGCCGCGTTGCTGGCGTT
Features (pLannotate 1.2.2; 16 found; start..end, strand, type, name):
      1..589     -  rep_origin     ori: high-copy-number ColE1/pMB1/pBR322/pUC origin of replication
    722..766     +  promoter       T5 promoter: bacteriophage T5 promoter for E. coli RNA polymerase, with embedded lac operator
    774..790     +  protein_bind   lac operator: The lac repressor binds to the lac operator to inhibit transcription in E. coli. This inhibition can be relieved by adding lactose or isopropyl-β-D-thiogalactopyranoside (IPTG). lac repressor encoded by lacI
    905..1194    +  CDS            SUMO (fragment): cleavable ubiquitin-like protein tag; S. cerevisiae SMT3 (truncated)
   1196..2140    +  CDS            R1A_SARS2 (fragment): Experimental evidence at protein level: Swiss-Prot protein existence level 1. [Non-structural protein 10]: Plays a pivotal role in viral transcription by stimulating both nsp14 3'-5' exoribonuclease and nsp16 2'-O-methyltransferase activities. Therefore plays an essential role in viral mRNAs cap methylation. From Severe acute respiratory syndrome coronavirus 2 (2019-nCoV) (SARS-CoV-2).
   2193..2287    +  terminator     lambda t0 terminator: transcription terminator from phage lambda
   2346..3161    +  CDS            KanR: aminoglycoside phosphotransferase; aph(3')-Ia; confers resistance to kanamycin in bacteria or G418 (Geneticin®) in eukaryotes
   3171..3315    +  CDS            CmR (fragment): chloramphenicol acetyltransferase; cat; confers resistance to chloramphenicol
   3380..3466    +  terminator     rrnB T1 terminator: Escherichia coli rrnB; transcription terminator T1 from the E. coli rrnB gene
   3489..3506    -  promoter       tet promoter (fragment): E. coli promoter for tetracycline efflux protein gene
   3525..3546    -  protein_bind   CAP binding site: CAP binding activates transcription in the presence of cAMP. E. coli catabolite activator protein
   3559..4641    -  CDS            lacI: lac repressor; lacI; The lac repressor binds to the lac operator to inhibit transcription in E. coli. This inhibition can be relieved by adding lactose or isopropyl-β-D-thiogalactopyranoside (IPTG).
   4642..4719    -  promoter       lacIq promoter: lacI (mutant); In the lacIq allele, a single base change in the promoter boosts expression of the lacI gene about 10-fold.
   4768..4809    +  CDS            rop (fragment): Rop protein, which maintains plasmids at low copy number; rop
   4911..5051    +  misc_feature   bom: basis of mobility region from pBR322
   5056..5189    -  rep_origin     RSF ori (fragment): Plasmids containing the RSF 1030 origin of replication can be propagated in E. coli cells that contain additional plasmids with compatible origins.
