[The description below was written by a language model from this plasmid's Addgene catalogue record and pLannotate feature annotations shown in this document.]
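Description:
pK27Sumo_His-SUMO-PLpro (nsp3) (SARS-CoV-2) is a bacterial expression plasmid of about 5.2 kb, built on the pK27SUMO backbone, for producing the SARS-CoV-2 papain-like protease in E. coli. It replicates from a ColE1/pMB1-type origin and is selected with kanamycin through an aph(3')-Ia KanR gene. The catalogue lists copy number as unknown. The annotation also picks up short remnants of a chloramphenicol resistance gene, rop, a tet promoter and an RSF origin, together with the pBR322 bom region. These appear to be backbone leftovers rather than functional parts.

The expression cassette is driven by a bacteriophage T5 promoter, which is read by the host E. coli RNA polymerase and is controlled by lac operator sequences. The plasmid carries its own lacI gene under the stronger lacIq promoter, so transcription stays repressed until IPTG is added. The open reading frame encodes an N-terminal 14-histidine tag and yeast SMT3 (SUMO), both contributed by the backbone. These are fused to nsp3 residues E746 to K1060 (pp1ab E1564 to K1878), the PLpro domain, which is synthetic and codon optimised for E. coli and was inserted by Gibson assembly. The automated annotation labels this segment only as a replicase polyprotein 1a fragment, and its accompanying text about nsp10 is generic to that polyprotein entry and does not describe the insert. A lambda t0 terminator follows the coding sequence, and an rrnB T1 terminator lies downstream of the marker region.

The His tag permits metal-affinity purification, and the SUMO moiety is a cleavable tag that a SUMO-specific protease can remove. The associated publication concerns screening for small-molecule inhibitors of nsp3 PLpro, which suggests use in making recombinant enzyme for biochemical assays.
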