Addgene plasmid #169193: pK27Sumo_His-SUMO-PLpro (nsp3) (SARS-CoV-2)
Purpose: To express SARS-CoV-2 Papain-like protease in E. coli
Depositing lab: John Diffley. Depositing organization: Francis Crick Institute. Publication: Identifying SARS-CoV-2 antiviral compounds by screening for small molecule inhibitors of Nsp3 papain-like protease. Lim CT, Tan KW, Wu M, Ulferts R, Armstrong LA, Ozono E, Drury LS, Milligan JC, Zeisner TU, Zeng J, Weissmann F, Canal B, Bineva-Todd G, Howell M, O'Reilly N, Beale R, Kulathu Y, Labib K, Diffley JFX. Biochem J. 2021 Jul 16;478(13):2517-2531. doi: 10.1042/BCJ20210244. PubMed 34198325.
Backbone
  Vector backbone: pK27SUMO
  Total vector size (bp): 5239
  Vector type: Bacterial Expression
Growth in bacteria
  Bacterial resistance: Kanamycin, 50 μg/mL
  Growth temperature: 37°C
  Growth strain: DH5alpha
  Growth instructions: T5 promoter inducible with IPTG
  Copy number: Unknown
Gene/Insert
  Gene/Insert name: 14His-SUMO-nsp3_E746-K1060 (pp1ab_E1564-K1878) (alt names: His-SUMO-PLpro; SARS-CoV-2 Papain-like protease)
  Species: Synthetic; SARS-CoV-2
  Mutation: Codon optimised for E. coli
  Entrez Gene: ORF1ab (a.k.a. GU280_gp01)
  Promoter: T5
  Tag / fusion protein: 14His-SUMO (N terminal on backbone)
  Cloning method: Gibson Cloning
  Sequencing primers: 5′ CAAGCTGATCAGACCCCTGA; 3′ CCAGATGGAGTTCTGAGGTC
Terms and licenses: Academic/Nonprofit Terms; Industry Terms: Not Available to Industry
How to cite: pK27Sumo_His-SUMO-PLpro (nsp3) (SARS-CoV-2) was a gift from John Diffley (Addgene plasmid # 169193 ; http://n2t.net/addgene:169193 ; RRID:Addgene_169193)
